>Addgene plasmid #36775 | TAL2362 | depositor partial sequence | sequence record 45968 | TAL2362 sequence 1640 bps
GAACCTGACCCCAGACCAGGTAGTCGCAATCGCGAACAATAATGGGGGAAAGCAAGCCCTGGAAACCGTG
CAAAGGTTGTTGCCGGTCCTTTGTCAAGACCACGGCCTTACACCGGAGCAAGTCGTGGCCATTGCATCCC
ACGACGGTGGCAAACAGGCTCTTGAGACGGTTCAGAGACTTCTCCCAGTTCTCTGTCAAGCCCACGGGCT
GACTCCCGATCAAGTTGTAGCGATTGCGTCCAACGGTGGAGGGAAACAAGCATTGGAGACTGTCCAACGG
CTCCTTCCCGTGTTGTGTCAAGCCCACGGTTTGACGCCTGCACAAGTGGTCGCCATCGCCTCGAATGGCG
GCGGTAAGCAGGCGCTGGAAACAGTACAGCGCCTGCTGCCTGTACTGTGCCAGGATCATGGACTGACCCC
AGACCAGGTAGTCGCAATCGCGTCAAACGGAGGGGGAAAGCAAGCCCTGGAAACCGTGCAAAGGTTGTTG
CCGGTCCTTTGTCAAGACCACGGCCTTACACCGGAGCAAGTCGTGGCCATTGCAAGCAATGGGGGTGGCA
AACAGGCTCTTGAGACGGTTCAGAGACTTCTCCCAGTTCTCTGTCAAGCCCACGGGCTGACTCCCGATCA
AGTTGTAGCGATTGCGTCGAACATTGGAGGGAAACAAGCATTGGAGACTGTCCAACGGCTCCTTCCCGTG
TTGTGTCAAGCCCACGGTTTGACGCCTGCACAAGTGGTCGCCATCGCCAACAACAACGGCGGTAAGCAGG
CGCTGGAAACAGTACAGCGCCTGCTGCCTGTACTGTGCCAGGATCATGGACTGACCCCAGACCAGGTAGT
CGCAATCGCGTCGAACATTGGGGGAAAGCAAGCCCTGGAAACCGTGCAAAGGTTGTTGCCGGTCCTTTGT
CAAGACCACGGCCTTACACCGGAGCAAGTCGTGGCCATTGCAAGCAACATCGGTGGCAAACAGGCTCTTG
AGACGGTTCAGAGACTTCTCCCAGTTCTCTGTCAAGCCCACGGGCTGACTCCCGATCAAGTTGTAGCGAT
TGCGTCCAACGGTGGAGGGAAACAAGCATTGGAGACTGTCCAACGGCTCCTTCCCGTGTTGTGTCAAGCC
CACGGTTTGACGCCTGCACAAGTGGTCGCCATCGCCTCCAATATTGGCGGTAAGCAGGCGCTGGAAACAG
TACAGCGCCTGCTGCCTGTACTGTGCCAGGATCATGGACTGACCCCAGACCAGGTAGTCGCAATCGCGTC
GAACATTGGGGGAAAGCAAGCCCTGGAAACCGTGCAAAGGTTGTTGCCGGTCCTTTGTCAAGACCACGGC
CTTACACCGGAGCAAGTCGTGGCCATTGCAAGCAATGGGGGTGGCAAACAGGCTCTTGAGACGGTTCAGA
GACTTCTCCCAGTTCTCTGTCAAGCCCACGGGCTGACTCCCGATCAAGTTGTAGCGATTGCGTCGCATGA
CGGAGGGAAACAAGCATTGGAGACTGTCCAACGGCTCCTTCCCGTGTTGTGTCAAGCCCACGGTTTGACG
CCTGCACAAGTGGTCGCCATCGCCTCCAATATTGGCGGTAAGCAGGCGCTGGAAACAGTACAGCGCCTGC
TGCCTGTACTGTGCCAGGATCATGGACTGA
