>Addgene plasmid #36775 | TAL2362 | addgene partial sequence | sequence record 48020 | CMV-F 5'-CGCAAATGGGCGGTAGGCGTG-3'
ACTAGAGAACCCACTGCTTACTGGCTTATCGAAATTAATACGACTCACTATAGGGAGACCCAAGCTGGCT
AGCACCATGGACTACAAAGACCATGACGGTGATTATAAAGATCATGACATCGATTACAAGGATGACGATG
ACAAGATGGCCCCCAAGAAGAAGAGGAAGGTGGGCATTCACCGCGGGGTACCTATGGTGGACTTGAGGAC
ACTCGGTTATTCGCAACAGCAACAGGAGAAAATCAAGCCTAAGGTCAGGAGCACCGTCGCGCAACACCAC
GAGGCGCTTGTGGGGCATGGCTTCACTCATGCGCATATTGTCGCGCTTTCACAGCACCCTGCGGCGCTTG
GGACGGTGGCTGTCAAATACCAAGATATGATTGCGGCCCTGCCCGAAGCCACGCACGAGGCAATTGTAGG
GGTCGGTAAACAGTGGTCGGGAGCGCGAGCACTTGAGGCGCTGCTGACTGTGGCGGGTGAGCTTAGGGGG
CCTCCGCTCCAGCTCGACACCGGGCAGCTGCTGAAGATCGCGAAGAGAGGGGGAGTAACAGCGGTAGAGG
CAGTGCACGCCTGGCGCAATGCGCTCACCGGGGCCCCCTTGAACCTGACCCCAGACCAGGTAGTCGCAAT
CGCGAACAATAATGGGGGAAAGCAAGCCCTGGAAACCGTGCAAAGGTTGTTGCCGGTCCTTTGTCAAGAC
CACGGCCTTACACCGGAGCAAGTCGTGGCCATTGCATCCCACGACGGTGGCAAACAGGCTCTTGAGACGG
TTCAGAGACTTCTCCCAGTTCTCTGTCAAGCCCACGGGCTGACTCCCGATCAAGTTGTAGCGATTGCGTC
CAACGGTGGAGGGAAACAAGCATTGGAGACTGTCCAACGGCTCCTTCCCGTGTTGTGTCAAGCCCACGGT
TT
