[The description below was written by a language model from this plasmid's Addgene catalogue record.]
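Description:
TAL2362 is a mammalian expression plasmid encoding the left monomer of a TALEN pair directed against the human EZH2 gene. It is built on the JDS78 backbone (about 6.4 kb without insert), one of a family of TALEN expression vectors designed to receive assembled TAL effector repeat arrays. The plasmid is maintained at high copy number in E. coli under ampicillin selection; the record does not name the origin of replication, and no feature table is provided.

The roughly 1.6 kb insert is a custom TAL effector repeat array produced by the FLASH assembly method and cloned into the backbone through BsmBI sites that were destroyed in the process, as is typical for type IIS seamless cloning. The backbone supplies the flanking parts of the nuclease, so the finished open reading frame carries an N-terminal 3X FLAG tag for detection and a C-terminal wild-type FokI cleavage domain. A CMV promoter drives expression in mammalian cells, and the vector type also indicates a T7 promoter that allows in vitro transcription of TALEN mRNA, for instance for injection or transfection. The listed reverse sequencing primer suggests a BGH polyadenylation region downstream of the coding sequence, though this is not stated explicitly.

Because FokI cuts only as a dimer, this construct is meant to be used together with the matching right-hand EZH2 TALEN, which binds the opposite strand across a spacer. The resulting double-strand break at the EZH2 locus can be repaired by error-prone end joining to give knockout mutations, or by homology-directed repair. The Entrez annotation in the record uses mouse-style aliases, whereas the stated insert species is human.
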