Addgene plasmid #36775: TAL2362
Depositing lab: Keith Joung. Depositing organization: Massachusetts General Hospital. Publication: FLASH assembly of TALENs for high-throughput genome editing. Reyon D, Tsai SQ, Khayter C, Foden JA, Sander JD, Joung JK. Nat Biotechnol. 2012 Apr 8. doi: 10.1038/nbt.2170. PubMed 22484455.
Backbone
  Vector backbone: JDS78
  Backbone manufacturer: Joung lab (Addgene Plasmid # 32290)
  Backbone size w/o insert (bp): 6447
  Vector type: Mammalian, T7 for in vitro mRNA synthesis
Growth in bacteria
  Bacterial resistance: Ampicillin, 100 μg/mL
  Growth temperature: 37°C
  Growth strain: XL1 Blue
  Copy number: High Copy
Gene/Insert
  Gene/Insert name: EZH2-TALEN_Left (alt name: EZH2)
  Species: H. sapiens (human)
  Insert size (bp): 1640
  Entrez Gene: Ezh2 (a.k.a. Enx-1, Enx1h, KMT6, mKIAA4065)
  Promoter: CMV
  Tag / fusion protein: 3X Flag (N terminal on backbone); WT FOKI (C terminal on backbone)
  Cloning method: Restriction Enzyme; 5′ cloning site BsmBI (destroyed during cloning); 3′ cloning site BsmBI (destroyed during cloning)
  Sequencing primers: 5′ CMV-F; 3′ BGH-rev
Terms and licenses: Academic/Nonprofit Terms; Industry Terms: Not Available to Industry
Depositor comments: Target binding site: TGCTTTTAGAATAATCAT It is strongly recommended that users perform a diagnostic digest to verify this plasmid prior to use. For example, a double digest of the plasmid with BamHI and KpnI should result in two bands at 2.2kb and 5.9kb.
How to cite: TAL2362 was a gift from Keith Joung (Addgene plasmid # 36775 ; http://n2t.net/addgene:36775 ; RRID:Addgene_36775)
